Addgene plasmid #83436: hKDR
Purpose: human VEGFR2 with V5 and tGFP tag
Depositing lab: Christie Thomas. Depositing organization: University of Iowa. Publication: VEGF-A selectively inhibits FLT1 ectodomain shedding independent of receptor activation and receptor endocytosis. Raikwar NS, Shibuya M, Thomas CP. Am J Physiol Cell Physiol. 2018 Aug 1;315(2):C214-C224. doi: 10.1152/ajpcell.00247.2017. Epub 2018 May 2. PubMed 29719170.
Backbone
  Vector backbone: pCMV6 Entry
  Backbone manufacturer: Origene
  Vector type: Mammalian Expression
Growth in bacteria
  Bacterial resistance: Ampicillin, 100 μg/mL
  Growth temperature: 37°C
  Growth strain: DH5alpha
  Copy number: High Copy
Gene/Insert
  Gene/Insert name: human VEGFR2
  Species: H. sapiens (human)
  Insert size (bp): 4982
  Entrez Gene: KDR (a.k.a. CD309, FLK1, VEGFR, VEGFR2)
  Promoter: CMV
  Tag / fusion protein: V5 (N terminal on insert); turboGFP (C terminal on backbone)
  Cloning method: Restriction Enzyme; 5′ cloning site unknown (unknown if destroyed); 3′ cloning site unknown (unknown if destroyed)
  Sequencing primers: 5′ CMV-F; 3′ hGH-PA-R
Terms and licenses: Academic/Nonprofit Terms; Industry Terms: Not Available to Industry
Depositor comments: Also see Raikwar et al PLoS One. 2014 Nov 11;9(11):e112794. doi: 10.1371/journal.pone.0112794. eCollection 2014.
How to cite: hKDR was a gift from Christie Thomas (Addgene plasmid # 83436 ; http://n2t.net/addgene:83436 ; RRID:Addgene_83436)
