[The description below was written by a language model from this plasmid's Addgene catalogue record and pLannotate feature annotations shown in this document.]
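Description:
hKDR is a mammalian expression plasmid encoding human VEGFR2 (KDR, also known as FLK1 or CD309), the receptor tyrosine kinase that binds VEGF-A, VEGF-C and VEGF-D at the cell surface and drives endothelial proliferation, migration and angiogenesis. The catalogue lists the backbone as Origene's pCMV6 Entry, and the full sequence record is 10,673 nt. In bacteria the plasmid is maintained by a high-copy ColE1/pUC-type origin and selected with ampicillin through a β-lactamase cassette. An f1 origin and leftover lac-region fragments (lacZα, lac promoter and operator, a lacI fragment) are also present.

Expression of the receptor is driven by the human CMV immediate-early enhancer and promoter, with a T7 promoter lying just upstream of the coding region. The annotated KDR open reading frame is followed shortly by a TurboGFP coding sequence, consistent with the recorded C-terminal turboGFP fusion supplied by the backbone, and the transcript ends at a human growth hormone polyadenylation signal. The record also lists a V5 epitope at the N-terminal end of the insert. This tag was not picked up as a separate feature in the automated annotation, so its exact position relative to the signal peptide cannot be confirmed from the table. A second cassette places a neomycin phosphotransferase gene under the SV40 early promoter with an SV40 polyadenylation signal, which would allow G418 selection of stably transfected mammalian cells.

The dual tagging lets the receptor be followed by fluorescence and by V5 detection. The associated publication concerns VEGF-A effects on ectodomain shedding of the related receptor FLT1, but the record does not say how this construct was used in that work.
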