Features (pLannotate 1.2.2; 20 found; start..end, strand, type, name):
      1..25      +  rep_origin     M13 ori (fragment): M13 bacteriophage origin of replication; arrow indicates direction of (+) strand synthesis
     29..183     -  CDS            lacZα (fragment): LacZα fragment of β-galactosidase; lacZ fragment
    343..722     +  enhancer       CMV enhancer: human cytomegalovirus immediate early enhancer
    724..923     +  promoter       CMV promoter: human cytomegalovirus (CMV) immediate early promoter
    952..970     +  promoter       T7 promoter: promoter for bacteriophage T7 RNA polymerase
   1029..5138    +  CDS            KDR: VGFR2_HUMAN - Also known as FLK1, VEGFR2. Experimental evidence at protein level: Swiss-Prot protein existence level 1. Tyrosine-protein kinase that acts as a cell-surface receptor for VEGFA, VEGFC and VEGFD. Plays an essential role in the regulation of angiogenesis, vascular development, vascular permeability, and embryonic hematopoiesis. Promotes proliferation, survival, migration and differentiation of endothelial cells. Promotes reorganization of the actin cytoskeleton. Isoforms lacking a transmembrane domain, such as isoform 2 and isoform 3, may function as decoy receptors for VEGFA, VEGF
   5160..5855    +  CDS            TurboGFP: TurboGFP is a basic (constitutively fluorescent) green fluorescent protein published in 2006, derived from Pontellina plumata. It is reported to be a rapidly-maturing dimer with moderate acid sensitivity.
   5905..6527    +  polyA_signal   hGH poly(A) signal: human growth hormone polyadenylation signal
   6556..6885    +  promoter       SV40 promoter: SV40 enhancer and early promoter
   6952..7743    +  CDS            neo: KKA2_KLEPN - Also known as kan, nptII. Experimental evidence at protein level: Swiss-Prot protein existence level 1. Resistance to kanamycin, neomycin, paromomycin, ribostamycin, butirosin and gentamicin B. From Klebsiella pneumoniae.
   7767..7925    +  CDS            ble (fragment): BLE_KLEPN - Experimental evidence at protein level: Swiss-Prot protein existence level 1. Binding protein with a strong affinity to the bleomycin family of antibiotics. Binds to CL990; an antimitotic-antibiotic compound. From Klebsiella pneumoniae.
   7920..8041    +  polyA_signal   SV40 poly(A) signal: SV40 polyadenylation signal
   8112..8134    -  protein_bind   lac operator (fragment): The lac repressor binds to the lac operator to inhibit transcription in E. coli. This inhibition can be relieved by adding lactose or isopropyl-β-D-thiogalactopyranoside (IPTG). lac repressor encoded by lacI
   8138..8168    -  promoter       lac promoter: promoter for the E. coli lac operon
   8183..8204    -  protein_bind   CAP binding site: CAP binding activates transcription in the presence of cAMP. E. coli catabolite activator protein
   8217..8309    -  CDS            lacI (fragment): lac repressor; lacI; The lac repressor binds to the lac operator to inhibit transcription in E. coli. This inhibition can be relieved by adding lactose or isopropyl-β-D-thiogalactopyranoside (IPTG).
   8492..9080    -  rep_origin     ori: high-copy-number ColE1/pMB1/pBR322/pUC origin of replication
   9251..10111   -  CDS            AmpR: β-lactamase; bla; confers resistance to ampicillin, carbenicillin, and related antibiotics
  10112..10216   -  promoter       AmpR promoter: bla
  10243..10671   +  rep_origin     f1 ori (sequence partly withheld): f1 bacteriophage origin of replication; arrow indicates direction of (+) strand synthesis
>Addgene plasmid #83436 | hKDR | addgene full sequence | sequence record 212001 | Addgene NGS Result
AACAAAATATTAACGCTTACAATTTCCATTCGCCATTCAGGCTGCGCAACTGTTGGGAAGGGCGATCGGT
GCGGGCCTCTTCGCTATTACGCCAGCTGGCGAAAGGGGGATGTGCTGCAAGGCGATTAAGTTGGGTAACG
CCAGGGTTTTCCCAGTCACGACGTTGTAAAACGACGGCCAGTGCCAAGCTGATCTATACATTGAATCAAT
ATTGGCAATTAGCCATATTAGTCATTGGTTATATAGCATAAATCAATATTGGCTATTGGCCATTGCATAC
GTTGTATCTATATCATAATATGTACATTTATATTGGCTCATGTCCAATATGACCGCCATGTTGACATTGA
TTATTGACTAGTTATTAATAGTAATCAATTACGGGGTCATTAGTTCATAGCCCATATATGGAGTTCCGCG
TTACATAACTTACGGTAAATGGCCCGCCTGGCTGACCGCCCAACGACCCCCGCCCATTGACGTCAATAAT
GACGTATGTTCCCATAGTAACGCCAATAGGGACTTTCCATTGACGTCAATGGGTGGAGTATTTACGGTAA
ACTGCCCACTTGGCAGTACATCAAGTGTATCATATGCCAAGTCCGCCCCCTATTGACGTCAATGACGGTA
AATGGCCCGCCTGGCATTATGCCCAGTACATGACCTTACGGGACTTTCCTACTTGGCAGTACATCTACGT
ATTAGTCATCGCTATTACCATGGTGATGCGGTTTTGGCAGTACACCAATGGGCGTGGATAGCGGTTTGAC
TCACGGGGATTTCCAAGTCTCCACCCCATTGACGTCAATGGGAGTTTGTTTTGGCACCAAAATCAACGGG
ACTTTCCAAAATGTCGTAATAACCCCGCCCCGTTGACGCAAATGGGCGGTAGGCGTGTACGGTGGGAGGT
CTATATAAGCAGAGCTCGTTTAGTGAACCGTCAGAATTTTGTAATACGACTCACTATAGGGCGGCCGGGA
ATTCGTCGACTGGATCCGGTACCGAGGAGATCTGCCGCCGCGATCGCCATGCAGAGCAAGGTGCTGCTGG
CCGTCGCCCTGTGGCTCTGCGTGGAGACCCGGGCCGCCTCTGGTAAGCCTATCCCTAACCCTCTCCTCGG
TCTCGATTCTACGGTGGGTTTGCCTAGTGTTTCTCTTGATCTGCCCAGGCTCAGCATACAAAAAGACATA
CTTACAATTAAGGCTAATACAACTCTTCAAATTACTTGCAGGGGACAGAGGGACTTGGACTGGCTTTGGC
CCAATAATCAGAGTGGCAGTGAGCAAAGGGTGGAGGTGACTGAGTGCAGCGATGGCCTCTTCTGTAAGAC
ACTCACAATTCCAAAAGTGATCGGAAATGACACTGGAGCCTACAAGTGCTTCTACCGGGAAACTGACTTG
GCCTCGGTCATTTATGTCTATGTTCAAGATTACAGATCTCCATTTATTGCTTCTGTTAGTGACCAACATG
GAGTCGTGTACATTACTGAGAACAAAAACAAAACTGTGGTGATTCCATGTCTCGGGTCCATTTCAAATCT
CAACGTGTCACTTTGTGCAAGATACCCAGAAAAGAGATTTGTTCCTGATGGTAACAGAATTTCCTGGGAC
AGCAAGAAGGGCTTTACTATTCCCAGCTACATGATCAGCTATGCTGGCATGGTCTTCTGTGAAGCAAAAA
TTAATGATGAAAGTTACCAGTCTATTATGTACATAGTTGTCGTTGTAGGGTATAGGATTTATGATGTGGT
TCTGAGTCCGTCTCATGGAATTGAACTATCTGTTGGAGAAAAGCTTGTCTTAAATTGTACAGCAAGAACT
GAACTAAATGTGGGGATTGACTTCAACTGGGAATACCCTTCTTCGAAGCATCAGCATAAGAAACTTGTAA
ACCGAGACCTAAAAACCCAGTCTGGGAGTGAGATGAAGAAATTTTTGAGCACCTTAACTATAGATGGTAT
AACCCGGAGTGACCAAGGATTGTACACCTGTGCAGCATCCAGTGGGCTGATGACCAAGAAGAACAGCACA
TTTGTCAGGGTCCATGAAAAACCTTTTGTTGCTTTTGGAAGTGGCATGGAATCTCTGGTGGAAGCCACGG
TGGGGGAGCGTGTCAGAATCCCTGCGAAGTACCTTGGTTACCCACCCCCAGAAATAAAATGGTATAAAAA
TGGAATACCCCTTGAGTCCAATCACACAATTAAAGCGGGGCATGTACTGACGATTATGGAAGTGAGTGAA
AGAGACACAGGAAATTACACTGTCATCCTTACCAATCCCATTTCAAAGGAGAAGCAGAGCCATGTGGTCT
CTCTGGTTGTGTATGTCCCACCCCAGATTGGTGAGAAATCTCTAATCTCTCCTGTGGATTCCTACCAGTA
CGGCACCACTCAAACGCTGACATGTACGGTCTATGCCATTCCTCCCCCGCATCACATCCACTGGTATTGG
CAGTTGGAGGAAGAGTGCGCCAACGAGCCCAGCCAAGCTGTCTCAGTGACAAACCCATACCCTTGTGAAG
AATGGAGAAGTGTGGAGGACTTCCAGGGAGGAAATAAAATTGAAGTTAATAAAAATCAATTTGCTCTAAT
TGAAGGAAAAAACAAAACTGTAAGTACCCTTGTTATCCAAGCGGCAAATGTGTCAGCTTTGTACAAATGT
GAAGCGGTCAACAAAGTCGGGAGAGGAGAGAGGGTGATCTCCTTCCACGTGACCAGGGGTCCTGAAATTA
CTTTGCAACCTGACATGCAGCCCACTGAGCAGGAGAGCGTGTCTTTGTGGTGCACTGCAGACAGATCTAC
GTTTGAGAACCTCACATGGTACAAGCTTGGCCCACAGCCTCTGCCAATCCATGTGGGAGAGTTGCCCACA
CCTGTTTGCAAGAACTTGGATACTCTTTGGAAATTGAATGCCACCATGTTCTCTAATAGCACAAATGACA
TTTTGATCATGGAGCTTAAGAATGCATCCTTGCAGGACCAAGGAGACTATGTCTGCCTTGCTCAAGACAG
GAAGACCAAGAAAAGACATTGCGTGGTCAGGCAGCTCACAGTCCTAGAGCGTGTGGCACCCACGATCACA
GGAAACCTGGAGAATCAGACGACAAGTATTGGGGAAAGCATCGAAGTCTCATGCACGGCATCTGGGAATC
CCCCTCCACAGATCATGTGGTTTAAAGATAATGAGACCCTTGTAGAAGACTCAGGCATTGTATTGAAGGA
TGGGAACCGGAACCTCACTATCCGCAGAGTGAGGAAGGAGGACGAAGGCCTCTACACCTGCCAGGCATGC
AGTGTTCTTGGCTGTGCAAAAGTGGAGGCATTTTTCATAATAGAAGGTGCCCAGGAAAAGACGAACTTGG
AAATCATTATTCTAGTAGGCACGGCGGTGATTGCCATGTTCTTCTGGCTACTTCTTGTCATCATCCTACG
GACCGTTAAGCGGGCCAATGGAGGGGAACTGAAGACAGGCTACTTGTCCATCGTCATGGATCCAGATGAA
CTCCCATTGGATGAACATTGTGAACGACTGCCTTATGATGCCAGCAAATGGGAATTCCCCAGAGACCGGC
TGAAGCTAGGTAAGCCTCTTGGCCGTGGTGCCTTTGGCCAAGTGATTGAAGCAGATGCCTTTGGAATTGA
CAAGACAGCAACTTGCAGGACAGTAGCAGTCAAAATGTTGAAAGAAGGAGCAACACACAGTGAGCATCGA
GCTCTCATGTCTGAACTCAAGATCCTCATTCATATTGGTCACCATCTCAATGTGGTCAACCTTCTAGGTG
CCTGTACCAAGCCAGGAGGGCCACTCATGGTGATTGTGGAATTCTGCAAATTTGGAAACCTGTCCACTTA
CCTGAGGAGCAAGAGAAATGAATTTGTCCCCTACAAGACCAAAGGGGCACGATTCCGTCAAGGGAAAGAC
TACGTTGGAGCAATCCCTGTGGATCTGAAACGGCGCTTGGACAGCATCACCAGTAGCCAGAGCTCAGCCA
GCTCTGGATTTGTGGAGGAGAAGTCCCTCAGTGATGTAGAAGAAGAGGAAGCTCCTGAAGATCTGTATAA
GGACTTCCTGACCTTGGAGCATCTCATCTGTTACAGCTTCCAAGTGGCTAAGGGCATGGAGTTCTTGGCA
TCGCGAAAGTGTATCCACAGGGACCTGGCGGCACGAAATATCCTCTTATCGGAGAAGAACGTGGTTAAAA
TCTGTGACTTTGGCTTGGCCCGGGATATTTATAAAGATCCAGATTATGTCAGAAAAGGAGATGCTCGCCT
CCCTTTGAAATGGATGGCCCCAGAAACAATTTTTGACAGAGTGTACACAATCCAGAGTGACGTCTGGTCT
TTTGGTGTTTTGCTGTGGGAAATATTTTCCTTAGGTGCTTCTCCATATCCTGGGGTAAAGATTGATGAAG
AATTTTGTAGGCGATTGAAAGAAGGAACTAGAATGAGGGCCCCTGATTATACTACACCAGAAATGTACCA
GACCATGCTGGACTGCTGGCACGGGGAGCCCAGTCAGAGACCCACGTTTTCAGAGTTGGTGGAACATTTG
GGAAATCTCTTGCAAGCTAATGCTCAGCAGGATGGCAAAGACTACATTGTTCTTCCGATATCAGAGACTT
TGAGCATGGAAGAGGATTCTGGACTCTCTCTGCCTACCTCACCTGTTTCCTGTATGGAGGAGGAGGAAGT
ATGTGACCCCAAATTCCATTATGACAACACAGCAGGAATCAGTCAGTATCTGCAGAACAGTAAGCGAAAG
AGCCGGCCTGTGAGTGTAAAAACATTTGAAGATATCCCGTTAGAAGAACCAGAAGTAAAAGTAATCCCAG
ATGACAACCAGACGGACAGTGGTATGGTTCTTGCCTCAGAAGAGCTGAAAACTTTGGAAGACAGAACCAA
ATTATCTCCATCTTTTGGTGGAATGGTGCCCAGCAAAAGCAGGGAGTCTGTGGCATCTGAAGGCTCAAAC
CAGACAAGCGGCTACCAGTCCGGATATCACTCCGATGACACAGACACCACCGTGTACTCCAGTGAGGAAG
CAGAACTTTTAAAGCTGATAGAGATTGGAGTGCAAACCGGTAGCACAGCCCAGATTCTCCAGCCTGACTC
GGGGACCACACTGAGCTCTCCTCCTGTTACGCGTACGCGGCCGCTCGAGATGGAGAGCGACGAGAGCGGC
CTGCCCGCCATGGAGATCGAGTGCCGCATCACCGGCACCCTGAACGGCGTGGAGTTCGAGCTGGTGGGCG
GCGGAGAGGGCACCCCCGAGCAGGGCCGCATGACCAACAAGATGAAGAGCACCAAAGGCGCCCTGACCTT
CAGCCCCTACCTGCTGAGCCACGTGATGGGCTACGGCTTCTACCACTTCGGCACCTACCCCAGCGGCTAC
GAGAACCCCTTCCTGCACGCCATCAACAACGGCGGCTACACCAACACCCGCATCGAGAAGTACGAGGACG
GCGGCGTGCTGCACGTGAGCTTCAGCTACCGCTACGAGGCCGGCCGCGTGATCGGCGACTTCAAGGTGAT
GGGCACCGGCTTCCCCGAGGACAGCGTGATCTTCACCGACAAGATCATCCGCAGCAACGCCACCGTGGAG
CACCTGCACCCCATGGGCGATAACGATCTGGATGGCAGCTTCACCCGCACCTTCAGCCTGCGCGACGGCG
GCTACTACAGCTCCGTGGTGGACAGCCACATGCACTTCAAGAGCGCCATCCACCCCAGCATCCTGCAGAA
CGGGGGCCCCATGTTCGCCTTCCGCCGCGTGGAGGAGGATCACAGCAACACCGAGCTGGGCATCGTGGAG
TACCAGCACGCCTTCAAGACCCCGGATGCAGATGCCGGTGAAGAAAGAGTTTAAACGGCCGGCCGCGGTC
ATAGCTGTTTCCTGAACAGATCCCGGGTGGCATCCCTGTGACCCCTCCCCAGTGCCTCTCCTGGCCCTGG
AAGTTGCCACTCCAGTGCCCACCAGCCTTGTCCTAATAAAATTAAGTTGCATCATTTTGTCTGACTAGGT
GTCCTTCTATAATATTATGGGGTGGAGGGGGGTGGTATGGAGCAAGGGGCAAGTTGGGAAGACAACCTGT
AGGGCCTGCGGGGTCTATTGGGAACCAAGCTGGAGTGCAGTGGCACAATCTTGGCTCACTGCAATCTCCG
CCTCCTGGGTTCAAGCGATTCTCCTGCCTCAGCCTCCCGAGTTGTTGGGATTCCAGGCATGCATGACCAG
GCTCAGCTAATTTTTGTTTTTTTGGTAGAGACGGGGTTTCACCATATTGGCCAGGCTGGTCTCCAACTCC
TAATCTCAGGTGATCTACCCACCTTGGCCTCCCAAATTGCTGGGATTACAGGCGTGAACCACTGCTCCCT
TCCCTGTCCTTCTGATTTTAAAATAACTATACCAGCAGGAGGACGTCCAGACACAGCATAGGCTACCTGG
CCATGCCCAACCGGTGGGACATTTGAGTTGCTTGCTTGGCACTGTCCTCTCATGCGTTGGGTCCACTCAG
TAGATGCCTGTTGAATTGGGTACGCGGCCAGCTTGGCTGTGGAATGTGTGTCAGTTAGGGTGTGGAAAGT
CCCCAGGCTCCCCAGCAGGCAGAAGTATGCAAAGCATGCATCTCAATTAGTCAGCAACCAGGTGTGGAAA
GTCCCCAGGCTCCCCAGCAGGCAGAAGTATGCAAAGCATGCATCTCAATTAGTCAGCAACCATAGTCCCG
CCCCTAACTCCGCCCATCCCGCCCCTAACTCCGCCCAGTTCCGCCCATTCTCCGCCCCATGGCTGACTAA
TTTTTTTTATTTATGCAGAGGCCGAGGCCGCCTCGGCCTCTGAGCTATTCCAGAAGTAGTGAGGAGGCTT
TTTTGGAGGCCTAGGCTTTTGCAAAAAGCTCCCGGGAGCTTGTATATCCATTTTCGGATCTGATCAAGAG
ACAGGATGAGGATCGTTTCGCATGATTGAACAAGATGGATTGCACGCAGGTTCTCCGGCCGCTTGGGTGG
AGAGGCTATTCGGCTATGACTGGGCACAACAGACAATCGGCTGCTCTGATGCCGCCGTGTTCCGGCTGTC
AGCGCAGGGGCGCCCGGTTCTTTTTGTCAAGACCGACCTGTCCGGTGCCCTGAATGAACTGCAGGACGAG
GCAGCGCGGCTATCGTGGCTGGCCACGACGGGCGTTCCTTGCGCAGCTGTGCTCGACGTTGTCACTGAAG
CGGGAAGGGACTGGCTGCTATTGGGCGAAGTGCCGGGGCAGGATCTCCTGTCATCTCACCTTGCTCCTGC
CGAGAAAGTATCCATCATGGCTGATGCAATGCGGCGGCTGCATACGCTTGATCCGGCTACCTGCCCATTC
GACCACCAAGCGAAACATCGCATCGAGCGAGCACGTACTCGGATGGAAGCCGGTCTTGTCGATCAGGATG
ATCTGGACGAAGAGCATCAGGGGCTCGCGCCAGCCGAACTGTTCGCCAGGCTCAAGGCGCGCATGCCCGA
CGGCGAGGATCTCGTCGTGACCCATGGCGATGCCTGCTTGCCGAATATCATGGTGGAAAATGGCCGCTTT
TCTGGATTCATCGACTGTGGCCGGCTGGGTGTGGCCGACCGCTATCAGGACATAGCGTTGGCTACCCGTG
ATATTGCTGAAGAGCTTGGCGGCGAATGGGCTGACCGCTTCCTCGTGCTTTACGGTATCGCCGCTCCCGA
TTCGCAGCGCATCGCCTTCTATCGCCTTCTTGACGAGTTCTTCTGAGCGGGACTCTGGGGTTCGAAATGA
CCGACCAAGCGACGCCCAACCTGCCATCACGAGATTTCGATTCCACCGCCGCCTTCTATGAAAGGTTGGG
CTTCGGAATCGTTTTCCGGGACGCCGGCTGGATGATCCTCCAGCGCGGGGATCTCATGCTGGAGTTCTTC
GCCCACCCCAACTTGTTTATTGCAGCTTATAATGGTTACAAATAAAGCAATAGCATCACAAATTTCACAA
ATAAAGCATTTTTTTCACTGCATTCTAGTTGTGGTTTGTCCAAACTCATCAATGTATCTTATCATGTCTG
TATACCGTCGACCTCTAGCTAGAGCTTGGCGTAATCATGGTCATAGCTGTTTCCTGTGTGAAATTGTTAT
CCGCTCACAATTCCACACAACATACGAGCCGGAAGCATAAAGTGTAAAGCCTGGGGTGCCTAATGAGTGA
GCTAACTCACATTAATTGCGTTGCGCTCACTGCCCGCTTTCCAGTCGGGAAACCTGTCGTGCCAGCTGCA
TTAATGAATCGGCCAACGCGCGGGGAGAGGCGGTTTGCGTATTGGGCGCTCTTCCGCTTCCTCGCTCACT
GACTCGCTGCGCTCGGTCGTTCGGCTGCGGCGAGCGGTATCAGCTCACTCAAAGGCGGTAATACGGTTAT
CCACAGAATCAGGGGATAACGCAGGAAAGAACATGTGAGCAAAAGGCCAGCAAAAGGCCAGGAACCGTAA
AAAGGCCGCGTTGCTGGCGTTTTTCCATAGGCTCCGCCCCCCTGACGAGCATCACAAAAATCGACGCTCA
AGTCAGAGGTGGCGAAACCCGACAGGACTATAAAGATACCAGGCGTTTCCCCCTGGAAGCTCCCTCGTGC
GCTCTCCTGTTCCGACCCTGCCGCTTACCGGATACCTGTCCGCCTTTCTCCCTTCGGGAAGCGTGGCGCT
TTCTCATAGCTCACGCTGTAGGTATCTCAGTTCGGTGTAGGTCGTTCGCTCCAAGCTGGGCTGTGTGCAC
GAACCCCCCGTTCAGCCCGACCGCTGCGCCTTATCCGGTAACTATCGTCTTGAGTCCAACCCGGTAAGAC
ACGACTTATCGCCACTGGCAGCAGCCACTGGTAACAGGATTAGCAGAGCGAGGTATGTAGGCGGTGCTAC
AGAGTTCTTGAAGTGGTGGCCTAACTACGGCTACACTAGAAGAACAGTATTTGGTATCTGCGCTCTGCTG
AAGCCAGTTACCTTCGGAAAAAGAGTTGGTAGCTCTTGATCCGGCAAACAAACCACCGCTGGTAGCGGTG
GTTTTTTTGTTTGCAAGCAGCAGATTACGCGCAGAAAAAAAGGATCTCAAGAAGATCCTTTGATCTTTTC
TACGGGGTCTGACGCTCAGTGGAACGAAAACTCACGTTAAGGGATTTTGGTCATGAGATTATCAAAAAGG
ATCTTCACCTAGATCCTTTTAAATTAAAAATGAAGTTTTAAATCAATCTAAAGTATATATGAGTAAACTT
GGTCTGACAGTTACCAATGCTTAATCAGTGAGGCACCTATCTCAGCGATCTGTCTATTTCGTTCATCCAT
AGTTGCCTGACTCCCCGTCGTGTAGATAACTACGATACGGGAGGGCTTACCATCTGGCCCCAGTGCTGCA
ATGATACCGCGAGACCCACGCTCACCGGCTCCAGATTTATCAGCAATAAACCAGCCAGCCGGAAGGGCCG
AGCGCAGAAGTGGTCCTGCAACTTTATCCGCCTCCATCCAGTCTATTAATTGTTGCCGGGAAGCTAGAGT
AAGTAGTTCGCCAGTTAATAGTTTGCGCAACGTTGTTGCCATTGCTACAGGCATCGTGGTGTCACGCTCG
TCGTTTGGTATGGCTTCATTCAGCTCCGGTTCCCAACGATCAAGGCGAGTTACATGATCCCCCATGTTGT
GCAAAAAAGCGGTTAGCTCCTTCGGTCCTCCGATCGTTGTCAGAAGTAAGTTGGCCGCAGTGTTATCACT
CATGGTTATGGCAGCACTGCATAATTCTCTTACTGTCATGCCATCCGTAAGATGCTTTTCTGTGACTGGT
GAGTACTCAACCAAGTCATTCTGAGAATAGTGTATGCGGCGACCGAGTTGCTCTTGCCCGGCGTCAATAC
GGGATAATACCGCGCCACATAGCAGAACTTTAAAAGTGCTCATCATTGGAAAACGTTCTTCGGGGCGAAA
ACTCTCAAGGATCTTACCGCTGTTGAGATCCAGTTCGATGTAACCCACTCGTGCACCCAACTGATCTTCA
GCATCTTTTACTTTCACCAGCGTTTCTGGGTGAGCAAAAACAGGAAGGCAAAATGCCGCAAAAAAGGGAA
TAAGGGCGACACGGAAATGTTGAATACTCATACTCTTCCTTTTTCAATATTATTGAAGCATTTATCAGGG
TTATTGTCTCATGAGCGGATACATATTTGAATGTATTTAGAAAAATAAACAAATAGGGGTTCCGCGCACA
TTTCCCCGAAAAGTGCCACCTG
[124 nt withheld, positions 10243-10366]
C
[91 nt withheld, positions 10368-10458]
A
[49 nt withheld, positions 10460-10508]
CCTTTGACGTTGGAGTCCACGTTCTTT
[37 nt withheld, positions 10536-10572]
ACCCTATCTCGGTCTATTCTTTTGATTTATAAGGGATTTTGCCGATTTCGGCCTATTGGTTAAAAAATGA
GCTGATTTAACAAAAATTTAACGCGAATTTT
