>Addgene plasmid #83436 | hKDR | addgene partial sequence | sequence record 165891 | CMV-F 5'-CGCAAATGGGCGGTAGGCGTG-3'
AGCAGAGCTCGTTTAGTGAACCGTCAGAATTTTGTAATACGACTCACTATAGGGCGGCCGGGAATTCGTC
GACTGGATCCGGTACCGAGGAGATCTGCCGCCGCGATCGCCATGCAGAGCAAGGTGCTGCTGGCCGTCGC
CCTGTGGCTCTGCGTGGAGACCCGGGCCGCCTCTGGTAAGCCTATCCCTAACCCTCTCCTCGGTCTCGAT
TCTACGGTGGGTTTGCCTAGTGTTTCTCTTGATCTGCCCAGGCTCAGCATACAAAAAGACATACTTACAA
TTAAGGCTAATACAACTCTTCAAATTACTTGCAGGGGACAGAGGGACTTGGACTGGCTTTGGCCCAATAA
TCAGAGTGGCAGTGAGCAAAGGGTGGAGGTGACTGAGTGCAGCGATGGCCTCTTCTGTAAGACACTCACA
ATTCCAAAAGTGATCGGAAATGACACTGGAGCCTACAAGTGCTTCTACCGGGAAACTGACTTGGCCTCGG
TCATTTATGTCTATGTTCAAGATTACAGATCTCCATTTATTGCTTCTGTTAGTGACCAACATGGAGTCGT
GTACATTACTGAGAACAAAAACAAAACTGTGGTGATTCCATGTCTCGGGTCCATTTCAAATCTCAACGTG
TCACTTTGTGCAAGATACCCAGAAAAGAGATTTGTTCCTGATGGTAACAGAATTTCCTGGGACAGCAAGA
AGGGCTTTACTATTCCCAGCTACATGATCAGCTATGCTGGCATGGTCTTCTGTGAAGCAAAAATTAATGA
TGAAAGTTACCAGTCTATTATGTACATAGTTGTCGTTGTAGGGTATAGGATTTATGATGTGGTTCTGAGT
CCGTCTCATGGAATTGAACTATCTGTTGGAGAAAAGCTTGTCTTAAATTGTACAGCAAGAACTGAACTAA
ATGTGGGGATTGACTTCAACTGGGAATACCCTTCTTC
