>Addgene plasmid #83436 | hKDR | addgene partial sequence | sequence record 165892 | pNUT-R 5'-GTGGCAACTTCCAGGGCC-3'
AGGGATGCCACCCGGGATCTGTTCAGGAAACAGCTATGACCGCGGCCGGCCGTTTAAACTCTTTCTTCAC
CGGCATCTGCATCCGGGGTCTTGAAGGCGTGCTGGTACTCCACGATGCCCAGCTCGGTGTTGCTGTGATC
CTCCTCCACGCGGCGGAAGGCGAACATGGGGCCCCCGTTCTGCAGGATGCTGGGGTGGATGGCGCTCTTG
AAGTGCATGTGGCTGTCCACCACGGAGCTGTAGTAGCCGCCGTCGCGCAGGCTGAAGGTGCGGGTGAAGC
TGCCATCCAGATCGTTATCGCCCATGGGGTGCAGGTGCTCCACGGTGGCGTTGCTGCGGATGATCTTGTC
GGTGAAGATCACGCTGTCCTCGGGGAAGCCGGTGCCCATCACCTTGAAGTCGCCGATCACGCGGCCGGCC
TCGTAGCGGTAGCTGAAGCTCACGTGCAGCACGCCGCCGTCCTCGTACTTCTCGATGCGGGTGTTGGTGT
AGCCGCCGTTGTTGATGGCGTGCAGGAAGGGGTTCTCGTAGCCGCTGGGGTAGGTGCCGAAGTGGTAGAA
GCCGTAGCCCATCACGTGGCTCAGCAGGTAGGGGCTGAAGGTCAGGGCGCCTTTGGTGCTCTTCATCTTG
TTGGTCATGCGGCCCTGCTCGGGGGTGCCCTCTCCGCCGCCCACCAGCTCGAACTCCACGCCGTTCAGGG
TGCCGGTGATGCGGCACTCGATCTCCATGGCGGGCAGGCCGCTCTCGTCGCTCTCCATCTCGAGCGGCCG
CGTACGCGTAACAGGAGGAGAGCTCAGTGTGGTCCCCGAGTCAGGCTGGAGAATCTGGGCTGTGCTACCG
GTTTGCACTCCAATCTCTATCAGCTTTAAAAGTTCTGCTTCCTCACTGGAGTACACGGTG
